>Addgene plasmid #149489 | pFVR5 | addgene full sequence | sequence record 314923 | Addgene NGS Result
AGTTGGGCATACGGGAAGAAGTGATGCACTTTGATATCGACCCAAGTACCGCCACCTAACAATTCGTTCA
AGCCGAGATCGGCTTCCCGGCCGCGGAGTTGTTCGGTAAATTGTCACAACGCCGCAGGTGGCACTTTTCG
GGGATCTTCAAATTCCCGTTGCACATAGCCCGGCAATTCCTTTCCCTGCTCTGCCATAAGCGCAGCGAAT
GCCGGGTAATACTCGTCAACGATCTGATAGAGAAGGGTTTGCTCGGGTCGGTGGCTCTGGTAACGACCAG
TATCCCGATCCCGGCTGGCCGTCCTGGCCGCCACATGAGGCATGTTCCGCGTCCTTGCAATACTGTGTTT
ACATACAGTCTATCGCTTAGCGGAAAGTTCTTTTACCCTCAGCCGAAATGCCTGCCGTTGCTAGACATTG
CCAGCCAGTGCCCGTCACTCCCGTACTAACTGTCACGAACCCCTGCAATAACTGTCACGCCCCCCTGCAA
TAACTGTCACGAACCCCTGCAATAACTGTCACGCCCCCAAACCTGCAAACCCAGCAGGGGCGGGGGCTGG
CGGGGTGTTGGAAAAATCCATCCATGATTATCTAAGAATAATCCACTAGGCGCGGTTATCAGCGCCCTTG
TGGGGCGCTGCTGCCCTTGCCCAATATGCCCGGCCAGAGGCCGGATAGCTGGTCTATTCGCTGCGCTAGG
CTACACACCGCCCCACCGCTGCGCGGCAGGGGGAAAGGCGGGCAAAGCCCGCTAAACCCCACACCAAACC
CCGCATAAATACGCTGGAGCGCTTTTAGCCGCTTTAGCGGCCTTTCCCCCTACCCGAAGGGTGGGGGCGC
GTGTGCAGCCCCGCAGGGCCTGTCTCGGTCGATCATTCAGCCCGGCTCATCCTTCTGGCGTGGCGGCAGA
CCGAACAAGGCGCGGTCGTGGTCGCGTTCAAGGTACGCATCCATTGCCGCCATGAGCCGATCCTCCGGCC
ACTCGCTGCTGTTCACCTTGGCCAAAATCATGGCCCCCACCAGCACCTTGCGCCTTGTTTCGTTCTTGCG
CTCTTGCTGCTGTTCCCTTGCCCGCACCCGCTGAATTTCGGCATTGATTCGCGCTCGTTGTTCTTCGAGC
TTGGCCAGCCGATCCGCCGCCTTGTTGCTCCCCTTAACCATCTTGACACCCCATTGTTAATGTGCTGTCT
CGTAGGCTATCATGGAGGCACAGCGGCGGCAATCCCGACCCTACTTTGTAGGGGAGGGCGCACTTACCGG
TTTCTCTTCGAGAAACTGGCCTAACGGCCACCCTTCGGGCGGTGCGCTCTCCGAGGGCCATTGCATGGAG
CCGAAAAGCAAAAGCAACAGCGAGGCAGCATGGCGATTTATCACCTTACGGCGAAAACCGGCAGCAGGTC
GGGCGGCCAATCGGCCAGGGCCAAGGCCGACTACATCCAGCGCGAAGGCAAGTATGCCCGCGACATGGAT
GAAGTCTTGCACGCCGAATCCGGGCACATGCCGGAGTTCGTCGAGCGGCCCGCCGACTACTGGGATGCTG
CCGACCTGTATGAACGCGCCAATGGGCGGCTGTTCAAGGAGGTCGAATTTGCCCTGCCGGTCGAGCTGAC
CCTCGACCAGCAGAAGGCGCTGGCGTCCGAGTTCGCCCAGCACCTGACCGGTGCCGAGCGCCTGCCGTAT
ACGCTGGCCATCCATGCCGGTGGCGGCGAGAACCCGCACTGCCACCTGATGATCTCCGAGCGGATCAATG
ACGGCATCGAGCGGCCCGCCGCTCAGTGGTTCAAGCGGTACAACGGCAAGACCCCGGAGAAGGGCGGGGC
ACAGAAGACCGAAGCGCTCAAGCCCAAGGCATGGCTTGAGCAGACCCGCGAGGCATGGGCCGACCATGCC
AACCGGGCATTAGAGCGGGCTGGCCACGACGCCCGCATTGACCACAGAACACTTGAGGCGCAGGGCATCG
AGCGCCTGCCCGGTGTTCACCTGGGGCCGAACGTGGTGGAGATGGAAGGCCGGGGCATCCGCACCGACCG
GGCAGACGTGGCCCTGAACATCGACACCGCCAACGCCCAGATCATCGACTTACAGGAATACCGGGAGGCA
ATAGACCATGAACGCAATCGACAGAGTGAAGAAATCCAGAGGCATCAACGAGTTAGCGGAGCAGATCGAA
CCGCTGGCCCAGAGCATGGCGACACTGGCCGACGAAGCCCGGCAGGTCATGAGCCAGACCCAGCAGGCCA
GCGAGGCGCAGGCGGCGGAGTGGCTGAAAGCCCAGCGCCAGACAGGGGCGGCATGGGTGGAGCTGGCCAA
AGAGTTGCGGGAGGTAGCCGCCGAGGTGAGCAGCGCCGCGCAGAGCGCCCGGAGCGCGTCGCGGGGGTGG
CACTGGAAGCTATGGCTAACCGTGATGCTGGCTTCCATGATGCCTACGGTGGTGCTGCTGATCGCATCGT
TGCTCTTGCTCGACCTGACGCCACTGACAACCGAGGACGGCTCGATCTGGCTGCGCTTGGTGGCCCGATG
AAGAACGACAGGACTTTGCAGGCCATAGGCCGACAGCTCAAGGCCATGGGCTGTGAGCGCTTCGATATCG
GCGTCAGGGACGCCACCACCGGCCAGATGATGAACCGGGAATGGTCAGCCGCCGAAGTGCTCCAGAACAC
GCCATGGCTCAAGCGGATGAATGCCCAGGGCAATGACGTGTATATCAGGCCCGCCGAGCAGGAGCGGCAT
GGTCTGGTGCTGGTGGACGACCTCAGCGAGTTTGACCTGGATGACATGAAAGCCGAGGGCCGGGAGCCTG
CCCTGGTAGTGGAAACCAGCCCGAAGAACTATCAGGCATGGGTCAAGGTGGCCGACGCCGCAGGCGGTGA
ACTTCGGGGGCAGATTGCCCGGACGCTGGCCAGCGAGTACGACGCCGACCCGGCCAGCGCCGACAGCCGC
CACTATGGCCGCTTGGCGGGCTTCACCAACCGCAAGGACAAGCACACCACCCGCGCCGGTTATCAGCCGT
GGGTGCTGCTGCGTGAATCCAAGGGCAAGACCGCCACCGCTGGCCCGGCGCTGGTGCAGCAGGCTGGCCA
GCAGATCGAGCAGGCCCAGCGGCAGCAGGAGAAGGCCCGCAGGCTGGCCAGCCTCGAACTGCCCGAGCGG
CAGCTTAGCCGCCACCGGCGCACGGCGCTGGACGAGTACCGCAGCGAGATGGCCGGGCTGGTCAAGCGCT
TCGGTGATGACCTCAGCAAGTGCGACTTTATCGCCGCGCAGAAGCTGGCCAGCCGGGGCCGCAGTGCCGA
GGAAATCGGCAAGGCCATGGCCGAGGCCAGCCCAGCGCTGGCAGAGCGCAAGCCCGGCCACGAAGCGGAT
TACATCGAGCGCACCGTCAGCAAGGTCATGGGTCTGCCCAGCGTCCAGCTTGCGCGGGCCGAGCTGGCAC
GGGCACCGGCACCCCGCCAGCGAGGCATGGACAGGGGCGGGCCAGATTTCAGCATGTAGTGCTTGCGTTG
GTACTCACGCCTGTTATACTATGAGTACTCACGCACAGAAGGGGGTTTTATGGAATACGAAAAAAGCGCT
TCAGGGTCGGTCTACCTGATCAAAAGTGACAAGGGCTATTGGTTGCCCGGTGGCTTTGGTTATACGTCAA
ACAAGGCCGAGGCTGGCCGCTTTTCAGTCGCTGATATGGCCAGCCTTAACCTTGACGGCTGCACCTTGTC
CTTGTTCCGCGAAGACAAGCCTTTCGGCCCCGGCAAGTTTCTCGGTGACTGATATGAAAGACCAAAAGGA
CAAGCAGACCGGCGACCTGCTGGCCAGCCCTGACGCTGTACGCCAAGCGCGATATGCCGAGCGCATGAAG
GCCAAAGGGATGCGTCAGCGCAAGTTCTGGCTGACCGACGACGAATACGAGGCGCTGCGCGAGTGCCTGG
AAGAACTCAGAGCGGCGCAGGGCGGGGGTAGTGACCCCGCCAGCGCCTAACCACCAACTGCCTGCAAAGG
AGGCAATCAATGGCTACCCATAAGCCTATCAATATTCTGGAGGCGTTCGCAGCAGCGCCGCCACCGCTGG
ACTACGTTTTGCCCAACATGGTGGCCGGTACGGTCGGGGCGCTGGTGTCGCCCGGTGGTGCCGGTAAATC
CATGCTGGCCCTGCAACTGGCCGCACAGATTGCAGGCGGGCCGGATCTGCTGGAGGTGGGCGAACTGCCC
ACCGGCCCGGTGATCTACCTGCCCGCCGAAGACCCGCCCACCGCTATTCATCACCGCCTGCACGCCCTTG
GGGCGCACCTCAGCGCCGAGGAACGGCAAGCCGTGGCTGACGGCCTGCTGATCCAGCCGCTGATCGGCAG
CCTGCCCAACATCATGGCCCCGGAGTGGTTCGACGGCCTCAAGCGCGCCGCCGAGGGCCGCCGCCTGATG
GTGCTGGACACGCTGCGCCGGTTCCACATCGAGGAAGAAAACGCCAGCGGCCCCATGGCCCAGGTCATCG
GTCGCATGGAGGCCATCGCCGCCGATACCGGGTGCTCTATCGTGTTCCTGCACCATGCCAGCAAGGGCGC
GGCCATGATGGGCGCAGGCGACCAGCAGCAGGCCAGCCGGGGCAGCTCGGTACTGGTCGATAACATCCGC
TGGCAGTCCTACCTGTCGAGCATGACCAGCGCCGAGGCCGAGGAATGGGGTGTGGACGACGACCAGCGCC
GGTTCTTCGTCCGCTTCGGTGTGAGCAAGGCCAACTATGGCGCACCGTTCGCTGATCGGTGGTTCAGGCG
GCATGACGGCGGGGTGCTCAAGCCCGCCGTGCTGGAGAGGCAGCGCAAGAGCAAGGGGGTGCCCCGTGGT
GAAGCCTAAGAACAAGCACAGCCTCAGCCACGTCCGGCACGACCCGGCGCACTGTCTGGCCCCCGGCCTG
TTCCGTGCCCTCAAGCGGGGCGAGCGCAAGCGCAGCAAGCTGGACGTGACGTATGACTACGGCGACGGCA
AGCGGATCGAGTTCAGCGGCCCGGAGCCGCTGGGCGCTGATGATCTGCGCATCCTGCAAGGGCTGGTGGC
CATGGCTGGGCCTAATGGCCTAGTGCTTGGCCCGGAACCCAAGACCGAAGGCGGACGGCAGCTCCGGCTG
TTCCTGGAACCCAAGTGGGAGGCCGTCACCGCTGATGCCATGGTGGTCAAAGGTAGCTATCGGGCGCTGG
CAAAGGAAATCGGGGCAGAGGTCGATAGTGGTGGGGCGCTCAAGCACATACAGGACTGCATCGAGCGCCT
TTGGAAGGTATCCATCATCGCCCAGAATGGCCGCAAGCGGCAGGGGTTTCGGCTGCTGTCGGAGTACGCC
AGCGACGAGGCGGACGGGCGCCTGTACGTGGCCCTGAACCCCTTGATCGCGCAGGCCGTCATGGGTGGCG
GCCAGCATGTGCGCATCAGCATGGACGAGGTGCGGGCGCTGGACAGCGAAACCGCCCGCCTGCTGCACCA
GCGGCTGTGTGGCTGGATCGACCCCGGCAAAACCGGCAAGGCTTCCATAGATACCTTGTGCGGCTATGTC
TGGCCGTCAGAGGCCAGTGGTTCGACCATGCGCAAGCGCCGCCAGCGGGTGCGCGAGGCGTTGCCGGAGC
TGGTCGCGCTGGGCTGGACGGTAACCGAGTTCGCGGCGGGCAAGTACGACATCACCCGGCCCAAGGCGGC
AGGCTGACCCCCCCCACTCTATTGTAAACAAGACATTTTTATCTTTTATATTCAATGGCTTATTTTCCTG
CTAATTGGTAATACCATGAAAAATACCATGCTCAGAAAAGGCTTAACAATATTTTGAAAAATTGCCTACT
GAGCGCTGCCGCACAGCTCCATAGCGTTTAAGGGCACCAATAACTGCCTTAAAAAAATTACGCCCCGCCC
TGCCACTCATCGCAGTACGGCCTATTGGTTAAAAAATGAGCTGATTTAACAAAAATTTAACGCGAATTTT
AACAAAATATTAACGCTTACAATTTCCATTCGCCATTCAGGCTGCGCAACTGTTGGGAAGGGCGATCGGT
GCGGGCCTCTTCGCTATTACGCCAGCTGGCGAAAGGGGGATGTGCTGCAAGGCGATTAAGTTGGGTAACG
CCAGGGTTTTCCCAGTCACGACGTTGTAAAACGACGGCCAGTGAAACAGACGAAGAATCCATGGTCAATC
TGCACGAATTGACCATGCTGCACCCAGCGGTGCGCCTGCGCTTGCTGCTGCTTCAAAAACTTTTGCATTA
CGAATTGCTGCCAGTGCATGATCACGCATAATACGTTCTGCACCTTCGGCATCACCACAGCTAACTGCAT
CCAGAACTGCCTGATGCTGACGATGTGCTGCCAGCAGATGTTCATATTCGGCAGACAGGTCCATCAGATC
CAGGGCCAGTGCACCGGCTGCTGCAAACGGTTCAAAACCATTACGTGCCAGTGCGCTTTCAACTGCACCA
TTACCTGCTGCGCTAACCAGGGTATCATGAAATGCCTGATTATATGCGGCATAACGATCCAGATCTTCAC
CATTCAGGCGACCGGCTGCAAACAGTGCTTCACCTTCTGCAATCAGTACAACAAAACGTGCATGGGTTTC
TGAGGTCATACCACGTTCTGCCAGACGACGTGCTGCAAAACCTTCCAGAACACCACGAACTTCAATTGCA
TCACGAATCTGATCGCTGCTAACACCACGGGCTGCATAACCACGTGCACCCAGACGAACAACCAGACCTT
CTTGTTCCAGTGAACGCAGTGCGATACGAACCGGCATACGGCTAACACCCAGTGCTGCTGCGGTCGGAAT
TTCTGCAATACGTTCACCACTTTTGATTTCACCGCTTGCAATCATTTTACGCAGTGCCATCATAACACGC
TGACCCGGTTTAATACGAGGCATGTCCATGTCTATCCTCCTTATTTACGTTCGTTAGTTTAAGCGGGCGC
TATCATGCCATACCGCGAAAGGTTTTGCGCCATTCGATGGCGCGCCGCCAATTATTGAAGGCCTCCCTAA
CGGGGGGCCTTTTTTTGTTTCTGGTCTCCCGCTTAACGATCGTTGGCTGATTGGATCCAATTGACAGCTA
GCTCAGTCCTAGGTACCATTGGATCCAATAGCTGTCACCGGATGTGCTTTCCGGTCTGATGAGTCCGTGA
GGACGAAACAGCCTCTACAAATAATTTTGTTTAAGAACTGGGAAGAGCGCAGATTAAAGAGGAGAAATAC
TAGATGGCTTCCTCCGAAGACGTTATCAAAGAGTTCATGCGTTTCAAAGTTCGTATGGAAGGTTCCGTTA
ACGGTCACGAGTTCGAAATCGAAGGTGAAGGTGAAGGTCGTCCGTACGAAGGTACCCAGACCGCTAAACT
GAAAGTTACCAAAGGTGGTCCGCTGCCGTTCGCTTGGGACATCCTGTCCCCGCAGTTCCAGTACGGTTCC
AAAGCTTACGTTAAACACCCGGCTGACATCCCGGACTACCTGAAACTGTCCTTCCCGGAAGGTTTCAAAT
GGGAACGTGTTATGAACTTCGAAGACGGTGGTGTTGTTACCGTTACCCAGGACTCCTCCCTGCAAGACGG
TGAGTTCATCTACAAAGTTAAACTGCGTGGTACCAACTTCCCGTCCGACGGTCCGGTTATGCAGAAAAAA
ACCATGGGTTGGGAAGCTTCCACCGAACGTATGTACCCGGAAGACGGTGCTCTGAAAGGTGAAATCAAAA
TGCGTCTGAAACTGAAAGACGGTGGTCACTACGACGCTGAAGTTAAAACCACCTACATGGCTAAAAAACC
GGTTCAGCTGCCGGGTGCTTACAAAACCGACATCAAACTGGACATCACCTCCCACAACGAAGACTACACC
ATCGTTGAACAGTACGAACGTGCTGAAGGTCGTCACTCCACCGGTGCTTAATAACGCTGATAGTGCTAGT
GTAGATCGCGCTTTCCAGTCGGGAAACCTGTCGTGCCAGCTGCATTAATGAATCGGCCAACGCGCGGGGA
GAGGCGGTTTGCGTATTGGGCGCATGCATAAAAACTGTTGTAATTCATTAAGCATTCTGCCGACATGGAA
TCCATCACAAACGGCATGATGAACCTGAATCGCCAGCGGCATCAGCACCTTGTCGCCTTGCGTATAATAT
TTGCCCATGGACGCACACCGTGGAAACGGATGAAGGCACGAACCCAGTTGACATAAGCCTGTTCGGTTCG
TAAACTGTAATGCAAGTAGCGTATGCGCTCACGCAACTGGTCCAGAACCTTGACCGAACGCAGCGGTGGT
AACGGCGCAGTGGCGGTTTTCATGGCTTGTTATGACTGTTTTTTTGTACAGTCTATGCCTCGGGCATCCA
AGCAGCAAGCGCGTTACGCCGTGGGTCGATGTTTGATGTTATGGAGCAGCAACGATGTTACGCAGCAGCA
ACGATGTTACGCAGCAGGGCAGTCGCCCTAAAACAAAGTTAGGTGGCTCAAGTATGGGCATCATTCGCAC
ATGTAGGCTCGGCCCTGACCAAGTCAAATCCATGCGGGCTGCTCTTGATCTTTTCGGTCGTGAGTTCGGA
GACGTAGCCACCTACTCCCAACATCAGCCGGACTCCGATTACCTCGGGAACTTGCTCCGTAGTAAGACAT
TCATCGCGCTTGCTGCCTTCGACCAAGAAGCGGTTGTTGGCGCTCTCGCGGCTTACGTTCTGCCCAAGTT
TGAGCAGCCGCGTAGTGAGATCTATATCTATGATCTCGCAGTCTCCGGAGAGCACCGGAGGCAGGGCATT
GCCACCGCGCTCATCAATCTCCTCAAGCATGAGGCCAACGCGCTTGGTGCTTATGTGATCTACGTGCAAG
CAGATTACGGTGACGATCCCGCAGTGGCTCTCTATACAA
Features (pLannotate 1.2.2; 19 found; start..end, strand, type, name):
    456..850     -  rep_origin     RSF1010 oriV: replication origin of the broad-host-range plasmid RSF1010; requires the RSF1010 RepA/B/C proteins for replication (Scholz et al., 1989)
    880..1161    -  CDS            mobC: MOBC_ECOLX - Protein predicted: Swiss-Prot protein existence level 4. This protein is essential to promote the specific transfer of the plasmid in the presence of conjugative plasmids. From Escherichia coli.
   1192..1279    +  oriT           RSF1010 oriT: origin of transfer of the broad-host-range plasmid RSF1010 (Scholz et al., 1989)
   2108..2518    +  CDS            mobB: MOBB2_ECOLX - Protein predicted: Swiss-Prot protein existence level 4. This protein is essential to promote the specific transfer of the plasmid in the presence of conjugative plasmids. From Escherichia coli.
   2518..3489    +  CDS            RSF1010 RepB: replication protein B of the broad-host-range plasmid RSF1010 (Scholz et al., 1989); repB
   3932..4006    +  ncRNA          Plasmid R1162: Accession: RF00043 - R1162-like plasmid antisense RNA
   4000..4836    +  CDS            repA: REPJ_ECOLX - Experimental evidence at protein level: Swiss-Prot protein existence level 1. This protein is involved in regulating the plasmid copy- number. Increasing the level of this protein results in a higher plasmid copy-number. From Escherichia coli.
   4826..5677    +  CDS            RSF1010 RepC (fragment): replication protein C of the broad-host-range plasmid RSF1010 (Scholz et al., 1989); repC
   5867..5898    -  CDS            CmR (fragment): chloramphenicol acetyltransferase confers resistance to chloramphenicol
   5898..5975    +  rep_origin     M13 ori (fragment): M13 bacteriophage origin of replication; arrow indicates direction of (+) strand synthesis
   5979..6135    -  CDS            lacZα (fragment): LacZα fragment of β-galactosidase; lacZ fragment
   6924..6970    -  promoter       lacI promoter (fragment): lacI
   7061..7085    +  promoter       J23119(SpeI) promoter (fragment): bacterial promoter (Registry of Standard Biological Parts BBa J23119) modified to end with an SpeI site
   7102..7151    +  misc_RNA       sTRSV HHRz: hammerhead ribozyme from the tobacco ringspot virus satellite RNA (Khvorova et al., 2003)
   7214..7888    +  CDS            mRFP1: mRFP1 is a basic (constitutively fluorescent) red fluorescent protein published in 2002, derived from Discosoma sp.. It is reported to be a somewhat slowly-maturing monomer with low acid sensitivity.
   7919..8003    -  CDS            lacI (fragment): lac repressor; lacI; The lac repressor binds to the lac operator to inhibit transcription in E. coli. This inhibition can be relieved by adding lactose or isopropyl-β-D-thiogalactopyranoside (IPTG).
   8014..8130    -  CDS            CmR (fragment): chloramphenicol acetyltransferase; cat; confers resistance to chloramphenicol
   8168..8196    +  promoter       Pc promoter: intI1 (promoter lies within the coding sequence); class 1 integron promoter
   8385..59      +  CDS            GmR (across the origin): gentamycin acetyltransferase; aacC1; confers resistance to gentamycin
