[The description below was written by a language model from this plasmid's Addgene catalogue record and pLannotate feature annotations shown in this document.]
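Description:
pFVR5 is a broad-host-range bacterial expression vector from a synthetic-biology plasmid toolbox intended for controlled gene expression across the Proteobacteria. It replicates from the RSF1010 origin: the annotated sequence (about 8.9 kb) carries RSF1010 oriV together with the repA, repB and repC genes whose products that origin requires, plus the associated R1162-like antisense RNA. This self-contained replication system lets the plasmid be maintained in many Gram-negative hosts, and the record lists it as low copy. The RSF1010 oriT and the mobB and mobC mobilisation genes are also present, so the plasmid should be transferable by conjugation when a helper conjugative system is supplied. The record is inconsistent on selection. The purpose line names a kanamycin marker, but the catalogue lists gentamicin as the bacterial resistance, and the sequenced plasmid contains a gentamicin acetyltransferase gene (aacC1) downstream of a class 1 integron Pc promoter, with no kanamycin gene annotated. Gentamicin is therefore the supported marker.

The payload is a vanillate-type inducible cassette: the VanR(AM) repressor controls the PVanCC promoter, which drives the monomeric red fluorescent protein mRFP1 as a reporter. The automated annotation does not label VanR itself. It presumably lies in the unannotated region upstream of a lacI promoter fragment on the opposite strand. PVanCC appears only as a partial match to the J23119 promoter. An sTRSV hammerhead ribozyme sits between the promoter and mRFP1, where it acts as an insulator that cleaves the 5′ leader to standardise the transcript. Short CmR, lacZα, M13 ori and lacI fragments appear to be cloning remnants. Part of the plasmid derives from a previously deposited sensor strain. The mRFP readout suits characterising inducible expression in diverse hosts.
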