Addgene plasmid #149489: pFVR5
Purpose: Broad-Host range expression vector, RSF1010 origin, VanR(AM) repressor, PVanCC promoter, mRFP, Kanamycin Resistance Marker.
Depositing lab: Christopher Reisch. Depositing organization: University of Florida. Publication: A plasmid toolbox for controlled gene expression across the Proteobacteria. Schuster LA, Reisch CR. Nucleic Acids Res. 2021 Jun 14. pii: 6298615. doi: 10.1093/nar/gkab496. PubMed 34125913.
Backbone
  Vector backbone: Unspecified
  Vector type: Bacterial Expression, Synthetic Biology
Growth in bacteria
  Bacterial resistance: Gentamicin, 10 μg/mL
  Growth temperature: 37°C
  Growth strain: DH5alpha
  Copy number: Low Copy
Gene/Insert
  Gene/Insert name: VanR(AM)-mRFP
  Species: Synthetic
  Promoter: PVanCC
  Cloning method: Ligation Independent Cloning
Resource information
  A portion of this plasmid was derived from a plasmid made by: sAJM.1506 was received from Addgene from a deposit by Christopher Voight (Addgene plasmid # 108254)
Terms and licenses: Academic/Nonprofit Terms; Industry Terms: Not Available to Industry
How to cite: pFVR5 was a gift from Christopher Reisch (Addgene plasmid # 149489 ; http://n2t.net/addgene:149489 ; RRID:Addgene_149489)
